>Addgene plasmid #47826 | pFAB3995 | depositor full sequence | sequence record 68359 | Full Sequence
TCAGATAAAATATTTCTAGATTTCAGTGCAATTTATCTCTTCAAATGTAGCACCTGAAGTCAGCCCCATA
CGATATAAGTTGTTACTAGTGCTTGGATTCTCACCAATAAAAAACGCCCGGCGGCAACCGAGCGTTCTGA
ACAAATCCAGATGGAGTTCTGAGGTCATTACTGGATCTATCAACAGGAGTCCAAGCGAGCTCTCGAACCC
CAGAGTCCCGCTCAGAAGAACTCGTCAAGAAGGCGATAGAAGGCGATGCGCTGCGAATCGGGAGCGGCGA
TACCGTAAAGCACGAGGAAGCGGTCAGCCCATTCGCCGCCAAGCTCTTCAGCAATATCACGGGTAGCCAA
CGCTATGTCCTGATAGCGGTCCGCCACACCCAGCCGGCCACAGTCGATGAATCCAGAAAAGCGGCCATTT
TCCACCATGATATTCGGCAAGCAGGCATCGCCATGGGTCACGACGAGATCCTCGCCGTCGGGCATGCGCG
CCTTGAGCCTGGCGAACAGTTCGGCTGGCGCGAGCCCCTGATGCTCTTCGTCCAGATCATCCTGATCGAC
AAGACCGGCTTCCATCCGAGTACGTGCTCGCTCGATGCGATGTTTCGCTTGGTGGTCGAATGGGCAGGTA
GCCGGATCAAGCGTATGCAGCCGCCGCATTGCATCAGCCATGATGGATACTTTCTCGGCAGGAGCAAGGT
GAGATGACAGGAGATCCTGCCCCGGCACTTCGCCCAATAGCAGCCAGTCCCTTCCCGCTTCAGTGACAAC
GTCGAGCACAGCTGCGCAAGGAACGCCCGTCGTGGCCAGCCACGATAGCCGCGCTGCCTCGTCCTGCAGT
TCATTCAGGGCACCGGACAGGTCGGTCTTGACAAAAAGAACCGGGCGCCCCTGCGCTGACAGCCGGAACA
CGGCGGCATCAGAGCAGCCGATTGTCTGTTGTGCCCAGTCATAGCCGAATAGCCTCTCCACCCAAGCGGC
CGGAGAACCTGCGTGCAATCCATCTTGTTCAATCATGCGAAACGATCCTCATCCTGTCTCTTGATCAGAT
CATGATCCCCTGCGCCATCAGATCCTTGGCGGCAAGAAAGCCATCCAGTTTACTTTGCAGGGCTTCCCAA
CCTTACCAGAGGGCGCCCCAGCTGGCAATTCCGACGTCGAATTCAAAAGATCTTAAGTAAGTAAGAGTAT
ACGTATATCGGCTAATAACGTATTAAGGCGCTTCGGCGCCTTTTTTTATGGGGGTATTTTCATCCCAATC
CACACGTCCAACGCACAGCAAACACCACGTCGACCCTATCAGCTGCGTGCTTTCTATGAGTCGTTGCTGC
ATAACTTGACAATTAATCATCCGGCTCGTATAATGTGTGGAGGGCCCAAGTTCACTTAAAAAGGAGATCA
ACAATGAAAGCAATTTTCGTACTGAAACATCTTAATCATGCTATGGAGGTTTTCTAATGGCGAGTAGCGA
AGACGTTATCAAAGAGTTCATGCGTTTCAAAGTTCGTATGGAAGGTTCCGTTAACGGTCACGAGTTCGAA
ATCGAAGGTGAAGGTGAAGGTCGTCCGTACGAAGGTACCCAGACCGCTAAACTGAAAGTTACCAAAGGTG
GTCCGCTGCCGTTCGCTTGGGACATCCTGTCCCCGCAGTTCCAGTACGGTTCCAAAGCTTACGTTAAACA
CCCGGCTGACATCCCGGACTACCTGAAACTGTCCTTCCCGGAAGGTTTCAAATGGGAACGTGTTATGAAC
TTCGAAGACGGTGGTGTTGTTACCGTTACCCAGGACTCCTCCCTGCAAGACGGTGAGTTCATCTACAAAG
TTAAACTGCGTGGTACCAACTTCCCGTCCGACGGTCCGGTTATGCAGAAAAAAACCATGGGTTGGGAAGC
TTCCACCGAACGTATGTACCCGGAAGACGGTGCTCTGAAAGGTGAAATCAAAATGCGTCTGAAACTGAAA
GACGGTGGTCACTACGACGCTGAAGTTAAAACCACCTACATGGCTAAAAAACCGGTTCAGCTGCCGGGTG
CTTACAAAACCGACATCAAACTGGACATCACCTCCCACAACGAAGACTACACCATCGTTGAACAGTACGA
ACGTGCTGAAGGTCGTCACTCCACCGGTGCTTAAGGATCGGTTGTCGAGTAAGGATCTCCAGGCATCAAA
TAAAACGAAAGGCTCAGTCGAAAGACTGGGCCTTTCGTTTTATCTGTTGTTTGTCGGTGAACGCTCTCTA
CTAGAGTCACACTGGCTCACCTTCGGGTGGGCCTTTCTGCGTTTATAGGATCCTAACTCGAGCCTAGGGA
TATATTCCGCTTCCTCGCTCACTGACTCGCTACGCTCGGTCGTTCGACTGCGGCGAGCGGAAATGGCTTA
CGAACGGGGCGGAGATTTCCTGGAAGATGCCAGGAAGATACTTAACAGGGAAGTGAGAGGGCCGCGGCAA
AGCCGTTTTTCCATAGGCTCCGCCCCCCTGACAAGCATCACGAAATCTGACGCTCAAATCAGTGGTGGCG
AAACCCGACAGGACTATAAAGATACCAGGCGTTTCCCCCTGGCGGCTCCCTCGTGCGCTCTCCTGTTCCT
GCCTTTCGGTTTACCGGTGTCATTCCGCTGTTATGGCCGCGTTTGTCTCATTCCACGCCTGACACTCAGT
TCCGGGTAGGCAGTTCGCTCCAAGCTGGACTGTATGCACGAACCCCCCGTTCAGTCCGACCGCTGCGCCT
TATCCGGTAACTATCGTCTTGAGTCCAACCCGGAAAGACATGCAAAAGCACCACTGGCAGCAGCCACTGG
TAATTGATTTAGAGGAGTTAGTCTTGAAGTCATGCGCCGGTTAAGGCTAAACTGAAAGGACAAGTTTTGG
TGACTGCGCTCCTCCAAGCCAGTTACCTCGGTTCAAAGAGTTGGTAGCTCAGAGAACCTTCGAAAAACCG
CCCTGCAAGGCGGTTTTTTCGTTTTCAGAGCAAGAGATTACGCGCAGACCAAAACGATCTCAAGAAGATC
ATCTTATTAA
Features (pLannotate 1.2.2; 9 found; start..end, strand, type, name):
     97..191     -  terminator     lambda t0 terminator: transcription terminator from phage lambda
    225..1016    -  CDS            neo: KKA2_KLEPN - Also known as kan, nptII. Experimental evidence at protein level: Swiss-Prot protein existence level 1. Resistance to kanamycin, neomycin, paromomycin, ribostamycin, butirosin and gentamicin B. From Klebsiella pneumoniae.
   1048..1152    -  CDS            tnpA (fragment): TN5P_ECOLX - Also known as tnp. Experimental evidence at protein level: Swiss-Prot protein existence level 1. Mediates transposition of transposon Tn5 by a 'cut and paste' mechanism. First, the monomeric transposase binds the 19 bp inverted DNA repeats flanking the transposon. Then, dimerization of the DNA- bound transposase creates a synaptic DNA complex. After nicking of the first DNA strand, excision of the transposon proceeds through a series of intermediates. The transposase then mediates the insertion of the transposon at a new site by strand transfer. The activity of the wild- type tran
   1336..1365    +  promoter       trc promoter: strong E. coli promoter; hybrid between the trp and lac UV5 promoters
   1457..2134    +  CDS            mRFP1: monomeric derivative of DsRed (Campbell et al., 2002)
   2167..2238    +  terminator     rrnB T1 terminator: transcription terminator T1 from the E. coli rrnB gene
   2254..2281    +  terminator     T7Te terminator: phage T7 early transcription terminator
   2315..2370    -  rep_origin     RSF ori (fragment): Plasmids containing the RSF 1030 origin of replication can be propagated in E. coli cells that contain additional plasmids with compatible origins.
   2458..3003    -  rep_origin     p15A ori: Plasmids containing the medium-copy-number p15A origin of replication can be propagated in E. coli cells that contain a second plasmid with the ColE1 origin.
