[The description below was written by a language model from this plasmid's Addgene catalogue record and pLannotate feature annotations shown in this document.]
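Description:
pFAB3995 is a small (about 3 kb) bacterial expression and synthetic-biology plasmid from the BIOFAB collection, built on the pFAB1781 backbone and used as a red fluorescent reporter for one defined combination of transcription and translation initiation elements. It is maintained in E. coli (BW25113 is the listed strain) under kanamycin selection, provided by a Tn5-derived neo/nptII gene that is followed by a lambda t0 terminator; a short adjacent hit to the Tn5 transposase is only a remnant of the resistance cassette's origin. Replication depends on a p15A origin. The annotation describes p15A as medium copy, whereas the catalogue entry lists the plasmid as high copy, and the record does not resolve this. A small fragment annotated as RSF ori lies beside it and is probably a homology match rather than a second functional origin.

The payload is a 124 bp synthetic insert comprising promoter 14 (P14, apFAB154) and bicistronic design 19 (BCD19, apFAB697), placed upstream of the mRFP1 coding sequence. The 30 bp region that the automated annotation labels as a trc promoter sits at this position and most likely corresponds to the synthetic P14 element. A BCD is a translation initiation element in which a short leader cistron is translationally coupled to the downstream gene, intended to make expression less dependent on the coding sequence. Transcription of mRFP1 ends at tandem rrnB T1 and T7Te terminators, insulating the reporter from the origin. RFP fluorescence serves as the readout of promoter/BCD strength. This combination scored 71.21 arbitrary units on a scale spanning 6.14 to 634.54 across the set, which puts it in the lower part of the range.
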