Addgene plasmid #47826: pFAB3995
Purpose: BIOFAB RFP reporter plasmid for measuring promoter 14 + BCD19 efficiency.
Depositing lab: Drew Endy. Depositing organization: Stanford University. Publication: Precise and reliable gene expression via standard transcription and translation initiation elements. Mutalik VK, Guimaraes JC, Cambray G, Lam C, Christoffersen MJ, Mai QA, Tran AB, Paull M, Keasling JD, Arkin AP, Endy D. Nat Methods. 2013 Apr;10(4):354-60. doi: 10.1038/nmeth.2404. Epub 2013 Mar 10. PubMed 23474465.
Backbone
  Vector backbone: pFAB1781
  Backbone size w/o insert (bp): 3000
  Vector type: Bacterial Expression, Synthetic Biology
Growth in bacteria
  Bacterial resistance: Kanamycin, 50 μg/mL
  Growth temperature: 37°C
  Growth strain: BW25113
  Copy number: High Copy
Gene/Insert
  Gene/Insert name: promoter 14 and BCD19 (alt name: P14, apFAB154 and BCD19, apFAB697)
  Species: Synthetic
  Insert size (bp): 124
  Promoter: see insert
  Cloning method: Unknown
  Sequencing primers: 5′ Neo-R; 3′ p15A-R
Terms and licenses: Academic/Nonprofit Terms; Industry Terms: Not Available to Industry
Depositor comments: RFP fluorescence (Arbitrary Units, AU) is used to measure the efficiency of the promoter/BCD combination. Promoter/BCD combinations ranged from a low score of 6.14 to a high score of 634.54. The score for this combination was: 71.21
How to cite: pFAB3995 was a gift from Drew Endy (Addgene plasmid # 47826 ; http://n2t.net/addgene:47826 ; RRID:Addgene_47826)
