>Addgene plasmid #47826 | pFAB3995 | addgene partial sequence | sequence record 69914 | Neo-R 5'-GCCCAGTCATAGCCGAATAG-3'
TCCATCTTGTTCAATCATGCGAAACGATCCTCATCCTGTCTCTTGATCAGATCATGATCCCCTGCGCCAT
CAGATCCTTGGCGGCAAGAAAGCCATCCAGTTTACTTTGCAGGGCTTCCCAACCTTACCAGAGGGCGCCC
CAGCTGGCAATTCCGACGTCGAATTCAAAAGATCTTAAGTAAGTAAGAGTATACGTATATCGGCTAATAA
CGTATTAAGGCGCTTCGGCGCCTTTTTTTATGGGGGTATTTTCATCCCAATCCACACGTCCAACGCACAG
CAAACACCACGTCGACCCTATCAGCTGCGTGCTTTCTATGAGTCGTTGCTGCATAACTTGACAATTAATC
ATCCGGCTCGTATAATGTGTGGAGGGCCCAAGTTCACTTAAAAAGGAGATCAACAATGAAAGCAATTTTC
GTACTGAAACATCTTAATCATGCTATGGAGGTTTTCTAATGGCGAGTAGCGAAGACGTTATCAAAGAGTT
CATGCGTTTCAAAGTTCGTATGGAAGGTTCCGTTAACGGTCACGAGTTCGAAATCGAAGGTGAAGGTGAA
GGTCGTCCGTACGAAGGTACCCAGACCGCTAAACTGAAAGTTACCAAAGGTGGTCCGCTGCCGTTCGCTT
GGGACATCCTGTCCCCGCAGTTCCAGTACGGTTCCAAAGCTTACGTTAAACACCCGGCTGACATCCCGGA
CTACCTGAAACTGTCCTTCCCGGAAGGTTTCAAATGGGAACGTGTTATGAACTTCGAAGACGGTGGTGTT
GTTACCGTTACCCAGGACTCCTCCCTGCAAGACGGTGAGTTCATCTACAAAGTTAAACTGCGTGGTACCA
ACTTCCCGTCCGACGGTCCGGTTATGCAGAAAAAAACCATGGGTTGGGAAGCTTCCACCGAACGTATGTA
CCCGGAAGACGGTGCTCTGAAAGGTGAAATCAAAATGCGTCTGA
